>Addgene plasmid #154252 | pEF1α-owl-monkey-retroCHMP3(148)-HA | addgene full sequence | sequence record 333885 | Addgene NGS Result
CTTCCGCTTCCTCGCTCACTGACTCGCTGCGCTCGGTCGTTCGGCTGCGGCGAGCGGTATCAGCTCACTC
AAAGGCGGTAATACGGTTATCCACAGAATCAGGGGATAACGCAGGAAAGAACATGTGAGCAAAAGGCCAG
CAAAAGGCCAGGAACCGTAAAAAGGCCGCGTTGCTGGCGTTTTTCCATAGGCTCCGCCCCCCTGACGAGC
ATCACAAAAATCGACGCTCAAGTCAGAGGTGGCGAAACCCGACAGGACTATAAAGATACCAGGCGTTTCC
CCCTGGAAGCTCCCTCGTGCGCTCTCCTGTTCCGACCCTGCCGCTTACCGGATACCTGTCCGCCTTTCTC
CCTTCGGGAAGCGTGGCGCTTTCTCATAGCTCACGCTGTAGGTATCTCAGTTCGGTGTAGGTCGTTCGCT
CCAAGCTGGGCTGTGTGCACGAACCCCCCGTTCAGCCCGACCGCTGCGCCTTATCCGGTAACTATCGTCT
TGAGTCCAACCCGGTAAGACACGACTTATCGCCACTGGCAGCAGCCACTGGTAACAGGATTAGCAGAGCG
AGGTATGTAGGCGGTGCTACAGAGTTCTTGAAGTGGTGGCCTAACTACGGCTACACTAGAAGAACAGTAT
TTGGTATCTGCGCTCTGCTGAAGCCAGTTACCTTCGGAAAAAGAGTTGGTAGCTCTTGATCCGGCAAACA
AACCACCGCTGGTAGCGGTGGTTTTTTTGTTTGCAAGCAGCAGATTACGCGCAGAAAAAAAGGATCTCAA
GAAGATCCTTTGATCTTTTCTACGGGGTCTGACGCTCAGTGGAACGAAAACTCACGTTAAGGGATTTTGG
TCATGAGATTATCAAAAAGGATCTTCACCTAGATCCTTTTAAATTAAAAATGAAGTTTTAAATCAATCTA
AAGTATATATGAGTAAACTTGGTCTGACAGTTACCAATGCTTAATCAGTGAGGCACCTATCTCAGCGATC
TGTCTATTTCGTTCATCCATAGTTGCCTGACTCCCCGTCGTGTAGATAACTACGATACGGGAGGGCTTAC
CATCTGGCCCCAGTGCTGCAATGATACCGCGAGACCCACGCTCACCGGCTCCAGATTTATCAGCAATAAA
CCAGCCAGCCGGAAGGGCCGAGCGCAGAAGTGGTCCTGCAACTTTATCCGCCTCCATCCAGTCTATTAAT
TGTTGCCGGGAAGCTAGAGTAAGTAGTTCGCCAGTTAATAGTTTGCGCAACGTTGTTGCCATTGCTACAG
GCATCGTGGTGTCACGCTCGTCGTTTGGTATGGCTTCATTCAGCTCCGGTTCCCAACGATCAAGGCGAGT
TACATGATCCCCCATGTTGTGCAAAAAAGCGGTTAGCTCCTTCGGTCCTCCGATCGTTGTCAGAAGTAAG
TTGGCCGCAGTGTTATCACTCATGGTTATGGCAGCACTGCATAATTCTCTTACTGTCATGCCATCCGTAA
GATGCTTTTCTGTGACTGGTGAGTACTCAACCAAGTCATTCTGAGAATAGTGTATGCGGCGACCGAGTTG
CTCTTGCCCGGCGTCAATACGGGATAATACCGCGCCACATAGCAGAACTTTAAAAGTGCTCATCATTGGA
AAACGTTCTTCGGGGCGAAAACTCTCAAGGATCTTACCGCTGTTGAGATCCAGTTCGATGTAACCCACTC
GTGCACCCAACTGATCTTCAGCATCTTTTACTTTCACCAGCGTTTCTGGGTGAGCAAAAACAGGAAGGCA
AAATGCCGCAAAAAAGGGAATAAGGGCGACACGGAAATGTTGAATACTCATACTCTTCCTTTTTCAATAT
TATTGAAGCATTTATCAGGGTTATTGTCTCATGAGCGGATACATATTTGAATGTATTTAGAAAAATAAAC
AAATAGGGGTTCCGCGCACATTTCCCCGAAAAGTGCCACCTGGGTCGACATTGATTATTGACTAGATCAT
CGCGTGAGGCTCCGGTGCCCGTCAGTGGGCAGAGCGCACATCGCCCACAGTCCCCGAGAAGTTGGGGGGA
GGGGTCGGCAATTGAACCGGTGCCTAGAGAAGGTGGCGCGGGGTAAACTGGGAAAGTGATGTCGTGTACT
GGCTCCGCCTTTTTCCCGAGGGTGGGGGAGAACCGTATATAAGTGCAGTAGTCGCCGTGAACGTTCTTTT
TCGCAACGGGTTTGCCGCCAGAACACAGGTAAGTGCCGTGTGTGGTTCCCGCGGGCCTGGCCTCTTTACG
GGTTATGGCCCTTGCGTGCCTTGAATTACTTCCACGCCCCTGGCTGCAGTACGTGATTCTTGATCCCGAG
CTTCGGGTTGGAAGTGGGTGGGAGAGTTCGAGGCCTTGCGCTTAAGGAGCCCCTTCGCCTCGTGCTTGAG
TTGAGGCCTGGCCTGGGCGCTGGGGCCGCCGCGTGCGAATCTGGTGGCACCTTCGCGCCTGTCTCGCTGC
TTTCGATAAGTCTCTAGCCATTTAAAATTTTTGATGACCTGCTGCGACGCTTTTTTTCTGGCAAGATAGT
CTTGTAAATGCGGGCCAAGATCTGCACACTGGTATTTCGGTTTTTGGGGCCGCGGGCGGCGACGGGGCCC
GTGCGTCCCAGCGCACATGTTCGGCGAGGCGGGGCCTGCGAGCGCGGCCACCGAGAATCGGACGGGGGTA
GTCTCAAGCTGGCCGGCCTGCTCTGGTGCCTGGCCTCGCGCCGCCGTGTATCGCCCCGCCCTGGGCGGCA
AGGCTGGCCCGGTCGGCACCAGTTGCGTGAGCGGAAAGATGGCCGCTTCCCGGCCCTGCTGCAGGGAGCT
CAAAATGGAGGACGCGGCGCTCGGGAGAGCGGGCGGGTGAGTCACCCACACAAAGGAAAAGGGCCTTTCC
GTCCTCAGCCGTCGCTTCATGTGACTCCACGGAGTACCGGGCGCCGTCCAGGCACCTCGATTAGTTCTCG
AGCTTTTGGAGTACGTCGTCTTTAGGTTGGGGGGAGGGGTTTTATGCGATGGAGTTTCCCCACACTGAGT
GGGTGGAGACTGAAGTTAGGCCAGCTTGGCACTTGATGTAATTCTCCTTGGAATTTGCCCTTTTTGAGTT
TGGATCTTGGTTCATTCTCAAGCCTCAGACAGTGGTTCAAAGTTTTTTTCTTCCATTTCAGGTGTCGTGA
GGAATTCTGCAGTCGACGGTACCCAATTTGCCATGGGGCTTTTGGTTAAAACCCAGGAGAAGCCACCACA
AGAACTGGTCAATGAATGGTCACTGAAGATAAGAAAGGAAATGAGAGCTGTTCACAGGCAAATAAGGGAT
ATCCAAAGAGGAGAAGAAAAAGTGAAACGATCTGTGAAAGATGCAGTCAAGAAGGGCCAGAAGGATGTCT
GTGTAGTTCTGGCCAGGGAGATGATCAGGTCAGGGAAGGCCATGAGCAAGCTGTATGCATCCAAAGCGCC
CATGAACTTGGTGCTCATGGGGATGAGGAACCAGCTCGTGGTCTTGCGAGTGGCTGGTTCCTTGCAGAAG
AGCACAGAAGTGATGAGGGCTGTGCAAAGTCTTGTGAAGATTCCAGAAATTCAGGCCACCATGAGGGAGC
TGTCCAAAGAAATGATGAAGGCTGGGATCATAGAGGAGACGTTAGAGGACACTTTCTACCCATACGATGT
TCCAGATTACGCTTGAGCGGCCGCACTCCTCAGGTGCAGGCTGCCTATCAGAAGGTGGTGGCTGGTGTGG
CCAATGCCCTGGCTCACAAATACCACTGAGATCTTTTTCCCTCTGCCAAAAATTATGGGGACATCATGAA
GCCCCTTGAGCATCTGACTTCTGGCTAATAAAGGAAATTTATTTTCATTGCAATAGTGTGTTGGAATTTT
TTGTGTCTCTCACTCGGAAGGACATATGGGAGGGCAAATCATTTAAAACATCAGAATGAGTATTTGGTTT
AGAGTTTGGCAACATATGCCCATATGCTGGCTGCCATGAACAAAGGTTGGCTATAAAGAGGTCATCAGTA
TATGAAACAGCCCCCTGCTGTCCATTCCTTATTCCATAGAAAAGCCTTGACTTGAGGTTAGATTTTTTTT
ATATTTTGTTTTGTGTTATTTTTTTCTTTAACATCCCTAAAATTTTCCTTACATGTTTTACTAGCCAGAT
TTTTCCTCCTCTCCTGACTACTCCCAGTCATAGCTGTCCCTCTTCTCTTATGGAGATCCCTCGACCTGCA
GCCCAAGCTTGGCGTAATCATGGTCATAGCTGTTTCCTGTGTGAAATTGTTATCCGCTCACAATTCCACA
CAACATACGAGCCGGAAGCATAAAGTGTAAAGCCTGGGGTGCCTAATGAGTGAGCTAACTCACATTAATT
GCGTTGCGCTCACTGCCCGCTTTCCAGTCGGGAAACCTGTCGTGCCAGCGGATCCGCATCTCAATTAGTC
AGCAACCATAGTCCCGCCCCTAACTCCGCCCATCCCGCCCCTAACTCCGCCCAGTTCCGCCCATTCTCCG
CCCCATGGCTGACTAATTTTTTTTATTTATGCAGAGGCCGAGGCCGCCTCGGCCTCTGAGCTATTCCAGA
AGTAGTGAGGAGGCTTTTTTGGAGGCCTAGGCTTTTGCAAAAAGCTAACTTGTTTATTGCAGCTTATAAT
GGTTACAAATAAAGCAATAGCATCACAAATTTCACAAATAAAGCATTTTTTTCACTGCATTCTAGTTGTG
GTTTGTCCAAACTCATCAATGTATCTTATCATGTCTGGATCCGCTGCATTAATGAATCGGCCAACGCGCG
GGGAGAGGCGGTTTGCGTATTGGGCGCT
Features (pLannotate 1.2.2; 18 found; start..end, strand, type, name):
    182..770     -  rep_origin     ori: high-copy-number ColE1/pMB1/pBR322/pUC origin of replication
    941..1801    -  CDS            AmpR: β-lactamase; bla; confers resistance to ampicillin, carbenicillin, and related antibiotics
   1802..1906    -  promoter       AmpR promoter: bla
   1937..1955    +  enhancer       CMV enhancer (fragment): human cytomegalovirus immediate early enhancer
   1969..3150    +  promoter       EF-1α promoter: strong constitutive promoter for human elongation factor EF-1α
   3152..3173    +  misc_feature   MCS (fragment): multiple cloning site
   3183..3626    +  CDS            CHMP3 (fragment): CHMP3_HUMAN - Also known as CGI149, NEDF, VPS24. Experimental evidence at protein level: Swiss-Prot protein existence level 1. Probable core component of the endosomal sorting required for transport complex III (ESCRT-III) which is involved in multivesicular bodies (MVBs) formation and sorting of endosomal cargo proteins into MVBs. MVBs contain intraluminal vesicles (ILVs) that are generated by invagination and scission from the limiting membrane of the endosome and mostly are delivered to lysosomes enabling degradation of membrane proteins, such as stimulated growth factor receptors, lysosoma
   3627..3654    +  CDS            3xHA (fragment): three tandem HA epitope tags
   3665..3736    +  CDS            HBB (fragment): HBB_PONPY - Experimental evidence at transcript level: Swiss-Prot protein existence level 2. Involved in oxygen transport from the lung to the various peripheral tissues. From Pongo pygmaeus (Bornean orangutan).
   3807..3862    +  polyA_signal   β-globin poly(A) signal: rabbit β-globin polyadenylation signal (Gil and Proudfoot, 1987)
   4247..4263    -  protein_bind   lac operator: The lac repressor binds to the lac operator to inhibit transcription in E. coli. This inhibition can be relieved by adding lactose or isopropyl-β-D-thiogalactopyranoside (IPTG). lac repressor encoded by lacI
   4271..4301    -  promoter       lac promoter: promoter for the E. coli lac operon
   4316..4337    -  protein_bind   CAP binding site: CAP binding activates transcription in the presence of cAMP. E. coli catabolite activator protein
   4350..4389    -  CDS            lacI (fragment): lac repressor; lacI; The lac repressor binds to the lac operator to inhibit transcription in E. coli. This inhibition can be relieved by adding lactose or isopropyl-β-D-thiogalactopyranoside (IPTG).
   4396..4418    +  promoter       SV40 promoter (fragment): SV40 enhancer and early promoter
   4442..4577    +  rep_origin     SV40 ori: SV40 origin of replication
   4597..4731    +  polyA_signal   SV40 poly(A) signal: SV40 polyadenylation signal
   4733..4787    -  CDS            lacI (fragment): lac repressor; lacI; The lac repressor binds to the lac operator to inhibit transcription in E. coli. This inhibition can be relieved by adding lactose or isopropyl-β-D-thiogalactopyranoside (IPTG).
