[The description below was written by a language model from this plasmid's Addgene catalogue record and pLannotate feature annotations shown in this document.]
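Description:
pEF1α-owl-monkey-retroCHMP3(148)-HA is a mammalian expression plasmid built on the pEF-GFP backbone, from which the GFP coding sequence was removed and replaced by the insert between retained KpnI and NotI sites. It is propagated in E. coli through a high-copy ColE1/pUC-type origin and selected with ampicillin via the β-lactamase gene and its native promoter. The catalogue lists a total size of about 4.8 kb, and the sequenced record of 4,788 nt agrees closely with that figure. No mammalian selection marker is annotated, which fits transient transfection use. An SV40 origin with an adjacent SV40 poly(A) signal is present in the backbone and could support episomal replication in cells expressing large T antigen. Short lac promoter/operator and lacI fragments are cloning-vector remnants.

The payload is owl monkey retroCHMP3, a CHMP3-related coding sequence that the annotation software recognises by its similarity to human CHMP3, a core ESCRT-III subunit. The open reading frame is truncated at amino acid 148, removing the C-terminal portion of the protein, and carries a C-terminal HA epitope; the feature is flagged as a fragment of a 3xHA element and its short length is consistent with a single tag. Transcription is driven by the strong constitutive human EF-1α promoter and terminated by β-globin 3′ sequence containing the rabbit β-globin polyadenylation signal. The stated purpose is to express a prematurely truncated owl monkey retroCHMP3 in mammalian cells. The associated study concerns retroCHMP3 as an evolved inhibitor of ESCRT-dependent virus budding and LINE-1 retrotransposition in primates, with the HA tag allowing detection of the expressed protein.
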