Addgene plasmid #154252: pEF1α-owl-monkey-retroCHMP3(148)-HA
Purpose: expresses prematurely truncated owl monkey retroCHMP3 in mammalian cells
Depositing lab: Wesley Sundquist. Publication: Recurrent evolution of an inhibitor of ESCRT-dependent virus budding and LINE-1 retrotransposition in primates. Rheinemann L, Downhour DM, Davenport KA, McKeown AN, Sundquist WI, Elde NC. Curr Biol. 2022 Feb 25. pii: S0960-9822(22)00240-8. doi: 10.1016/j.cub.2022.02.018. PubMed 35245459.
Backbone
  Vector backbone: pEF-GFP
  Backbone manufacturer: #11154
  Backbone size w/o insert (bp): 4311
  Total vector size (bp): 4808
  Modifications to backbone: deleted GFP
  Vector type: Mammalian Expression
Growth in bacteria
  Bacterial resistance: Ampicillin, 100 μg/mL
  Growth temperature: 37°C
  Growth strain: DH5alpha
  Copy number: Unknown
Gene/Insert
  Gene/Insert name: retroCHMP3
  Species: Aotus nancyma (owl monkey)
  Insert size (bp): 497
  Mutation: C-terminal truncation of retroCHMP3 at amino acid 148
  Promoter: EF1-alpha
  Tag / fusion protein: HA (C terminal on insert)
  Cloning method: Restriction Enzyme; 5′ cloning site KpnI (not destroyed); 3′ cloning site NotI (not destroyed)
  Sequencing primers: 5′ ggaatttgccctttttgagtttgg
Resource information
  A portion of this plasmid was derived from a plasmid made by: Diane Downhour, Nels Elde laboratory, University of Utah
Terms and licenses: Academic/Nonprofit Terms; Industry Terms: Not Available to Industry
How to cite: pEF1α-owl-monkey-retroCHMP3(148)-HA was a gift from Wesley Sundquist (Addgene plasmid # 154252 ; http://n2t.net/addgene:154252 ; RRID:Addgene_154252)
