>Addgene plasmid #154252 | pEF1α-owl-monkey-retroCHMP3(148)-HA | depositor partial sequence | sequence record 298493 | pEF1α-owl-monkey-retroCHMP3(148)-HA sequence 497 bps
GGTACCCAATTTGCCATGGGGCTTTTGGTTAAAACCCAGGAGAAGCCACCACAAGAACTGGTCAATGAAT
GGTCACTGAAGATAAGAAAGGAAATGAGAGCTGTTCACAGGCAAATAAGGGATATCCAAAGAGGAGAAGA
AAAAGTGAAACGATCTGTGAAAGATGCAGTCAAGAAGGGCCAGAAGGATGTCTGTGTAGTTCTGGCCAGG
GAGATGATCAGGTCAGGGAAGGCCATGAGCAAGCTGTATGCATCCAAAGCGCCCATGAACTTGGTGCTCA
TGGGGATGAGGAACCAGCTCGTGGTCTTGCGAGTGGCTGGTTCCTTGCAGAAGAGCACAGAAGTGATGAG
GGCTGTGCAAAGTCTTGTGAAGATTCCAGAAATTCAGGCCACCATGAGGGAGCTGTCCAAAGAAATGATG
AAGGCTGGGATCATAGAGGAGACGTTAGAGGACACTTTCTACCCATACGATGTTCCAGATTACGCTTGAG
CGGCCGC
